>Addgene plasmid #31378 | LCMV:GFP(FRT)DsRed | depositor full sequence | sequence record 14288 | Author sequence
CGCCATTCTGCCTGGGGACGTCGGAGCAAGCTTGAAGTTCCTATTCTCTAGAAAGTATAGGAACTTCGGA
TCCACAGCCACCATGAGTAAAGGAGAAGAACTTTTCACTGGAGTTGTCCCAATTCTTGTTGAATTAGATG
GTGATGTTAATGGGTACAAATTTTCTGTCAGTGGAGAGGGTGAAGGTGATGCAACATACGGAAAACTTAC
CCTTAAATTTATTTGCACTACTGGAAAACTACCTGTTCCATGGCCAACACTTGTCACTACTCTCACTTAT
GGTGTTCAATGCTTTTCAAGATACCCAGATCATATGAAGCGGCACGACTTCTTCAAGAGCGCCATGCCTG
AGGGATACGTGCAGGAGAGGACCATCTTCTTCAAGGACGACGGGAACTACAAGACACGTGCTGAAGTCAA
GTTTGAGGGAGACACCCTCGTCAACAGGATCGAGCTTAAGGGAATCGATTTCAAGGAGGACGGAAACATC
CTCGGCCACAAGTTGGAATACAACTACAACTCCCACAACGTATACATCATGGCCGACAAGCAGAAGAACG
GCATCAAAGCCAACTTCAAGACCCGCCACAACATCGAAGACGGCGGCGTGCAACTCGCTGATCATTATCA
ACAAAATACTCCAATTGGCGATGACCCTGTCCTTTTACCAGACAACCATTACCTGTCCACACAATCTGCC
CTTTCGAAAGATCCCAACGAAAAGAGAGACCACATGGTCCTTCTTGAGTTTGTAACAGCTGCTGGGATTA
CACATGGCATGGATGAACTATACAAATAACTCGAGCCTCTAGAGGATCATAATCAGCCATACCACATTTG
TAGAGGTTTTACTTGCTTTAAAAAACCTCCCACACCTCCCCCTGAACCTGAAACATAAAATGAATGCAAT
TGTTGTTGTTAACTTGTTTATTGCAGCTTATAATGGTTACAAATAAAGCAATAGCATCACAAATTTCACA
AATAAAGCATTTTTTTCACTGCATTCTAGTTGTGGTTTGTCCAAACTCATCAATGTATCTTATCATGTCT
GGATCCGAAGTTCCTATTCTCTAGAAAGTATAGGAACTTCCCGGGCCTAGGAGATCCACCGGTCGCCACC
ATGGTGCGCTCCTCCAAGAACGTCATCAAGGAGTTCATGCGCTTCAAGGTGCGCATGGAGGGCACCGTGA
ACGGCCACGAGTTCGAGATCGAGGGCGAGGGCGAGGGCCGCCCCTACGAGGGCCACAACACCGTGAAGCT
GAAGGTGACCAAGGGCGGCCCCCTGCCCTTCGCCTGGGACATCCTGTCCCCCCAGTTCCAGTACGGCTCC
AAGGTGTACGTGAAGCACCCCGCCGACATCCCCGACTACAAGAAGCTGTCCTTCCCCGAGGGCTTCAAGT
GGGAGCGCGTGATGAACTTCGAGGACGGCGGCGTGGTGACCGTGACCCAGGACTCCTCCCTGCAGGACGG
CTGCTTCATCTACAAGGTGAAGTTCATCGGCGTGAACTTCCCCTCCGACGGCCCCGTAATGCAGAAGAAG
ACCATGGGCTGGGAGGCCTCCACCGAGCGCCTGTACCCCCGCGACGGCGTGCTGAAGGGCGAGATCCACA
AGGCCCTGAAGCTGAAGGACGGCGGCCACTACCTGGTGGAGTTCAAGTCCATCTACATGGCCAAGAAGCC
CGTGCAGCTGCCCGGCTACTACTACGTGGACTCCAAGCTGGACATCACCTCCCACAACGAGGACTACACC
ATCGTGGAGCAGTACGAGCGCACCGAGGGCCGCCACCACCTGTTCCTGTAGCGGCCACTCGAGCATGCTC
TAGTCAGGGGGGATCTTTGTGAAGGAACCTTACTTCTGTGGTGTGACATAATTGGACAAACTACCTACAG
AGATTTAAAGCTCTAAGGTAAATATAAAATTTTTAAGTGTATAATGTGTTAAACTACTGATTCTAATTGT
TTGTGTATTTTAGATTCCAACCTATGGAACTGATGAATGGGAGCAGTGGTGGAATGCCAGATCCAGACAT
GATAAGATACATTGATGAGTTTGGACAAACCACAACTAGAATGCAGTGAAAAAAATGCTTTATTTGTGAA
ATTTGTGATGCTATTGCTTTATTTGTAACCATTATAAGCTGCAATAAACAAGTTAACAACAACAATTGCA
TTCATTTTATGTTTCAGGTTCAGGGGGAGGTGTGGGAGGTTTTTTAAAGCAAGTAAAACCTCTACAAATG
TGGTATGGCTGATTATGATCTGCGGCCGCGGCGCCAATGCATTGGGCCCGGTACCCAGCTTTTGTTCCCT
TTAGTGAGGGTTAATTGCGCGCTTGGCGTAATCATGGTCATAGCTGTTTCCTGTGTGAAATTGTTATCCG
CTCACAATTCCACACAACATACGAGCCGGAAGCATAAAGTGTAAAGCCTGGGGTGCCTAATGAGTGAGCT
AACTCACATTAATTGCGTTGCGCTCACTGCCCGCTTTCCAGTCGGGAAACCTGTCGTGCCAGCTGCATTA
ATGAATCGGCCAACGCGCGGGGAGAGGCGGTTTGCGTATTGGGCGCTCTTCCGCTTCCTCGCTCACTGAC
TCGCTGCGCTCGGTCGTTCGGCTGCGGCGAGCGGTATCAGCTCACTCAAAGGCGGTAATACGGTTATCCA
CAGAATCAGGGGATAACGCAGGAAAGAACATGTGAGCAAAAGGCCAGCAAAAGGCCAGGAACCGTAAAAA
GGCCGCGTTGCTGGCGTTTTTCCATAGGCTCCGCCCCCCTGACGAGCATCACAAAAATCGACGCTCAAGT
CAGAGGTGGCGAAACCCGACAGGACTATAAAGATACCAGGCGTTTCCCCCTGGAAGCTCCCTCGTGCGCT
CTCCTGTTCCGACCCTGCCGCTTACCGGATACCTGTCCGCCTTTCTCCCTTCGGGAAGCGTGGCGCTTTC
TCATAGCTCACGCTGTAGGTATCTCAGTTCGGTGTAGGTCGTTCGCTCCAAGCTGGGCTGTGTGCACGAA
CCCCCCGTTCAGCCCGACCGCTGCGCCTTATCCGGTAACTATCGTCTTGAGTCCAACCCGGTAAGACACG
ACTTATCGCCACTGGCAGCAGCCACTGGTAACAGGATTAGCAGAGCGAGGTATGTAGGCGGTGCTACAGA
GTTCTTGAAGTGGTGGCCTAACTACGGCTACACTAGAAGGACAGTATTTGGTATCTGCGCTCTGCTGAAG
CCAGTTACCTTCGGAAAAAGAGTTGGTAGCTCTTGATCCGGCAAACAAACCACCGCTGGTAGCGGTGGTT
TTTTTGTTTGCAAGCAGCAGATTACGCGCAGAAAAAAAGGATCTCAAGAAGATCCTTTGATCTTTTCTAC
GGGGTCTGACGCTCAGTGGAACGAAAACTCACGTTAAGGGATTTTGGTCATGAGATTATCAAAAAGGATC
TTCACCTAGATCCTTTTAAATTAAAAATGAAGTTTTAAATCAATCTAAAGTATATATGAGTAAACTTGGT
CTGACAGTTACCAATGCTTAATCAGTGAGGCACCTATCTCAGCGATCTGTCTATTTCGTTCATCCATAGT
TGCCTGACTCCCCGTCGTGTAGATAACTACGATACGGGAGGGCTTACCATCTGGCCCCAGTGCTGCAATG
ATACCGCGAGACCCACGCTCACCGGCTCCAGATTTATCAGCAATAAACCAGCCAGCCGGAAGGGCCGAGC
GCAGAAGTGGTCCTGCAACTTTATCCGCCTCCATCCAGTCTATTAATTGTTGCCGGGAAGCTAGAGTAAG
TAGTTCGCCAGTTAATAGTTTGCGCAACGTTGTTGCCATTGCTACAGGCATCGTGGTGTCACGCTCGTCG
TTTGGTATGGCTTCATTCAGCTCCGGTTCCCAACGATCAAGGCGAGTTACATGATCCCCCATGTTGTGCA
AAAAAGCGGTTAGCTCCTTCGGTCCTCCGATCGTTGTCAGAAGTAAGTTGGCCGCAGTGTTATCACTCAT
GGTTATGGCAGCACTGCATAATTCTCTTACTGTCATGCCATCCGTAAGATGCTTTTCTGTGACTGGTGAG
TACTCAACCAAGTCATTCTGAGAATAGTGTATGCGGCGACCGAGTTGCTCTTGCCCGGCGTCAATACGGG
ATAATACCGCGCCACATAGCAGAACTTTAAAAGTGCTCATCATTGGAAAACGTTCTTCGGGGCGAAAACT
CTCAAGGATCTTACCGCTGTTGAGATCCAGTTCGATGTAACCCACTCGTGCACCCAACTGATCTTCAGCA
TCTTTTACTTTCACCAGCGTTTCTGGGTGAGCAAAAACAGGAAGGCAAAATGCCGCAAAAAAGGGAATAA
GGGCGACACGGAAATGTTGAATACTCATACTCTTCCTTTTTCAATATTATTGAAGCATTTATCAGGGTTA
TTGTCTCATGAGCGGATACATATTTGAATGTATTTAGAAAAATAAACAAATAGGGGTTCCGCGCACATTT
CCCCGAAAAGTGCCACCTAAATTGTAAGCGTTAATATTTTGTTAAAATTCGCGTTAAATTTTTGTTAAAT
CAGCTCATTTTTTAACCAATAGGCCGAAATCGGCAAAATCCCTTATAAATCAAAAGAATAGACCGAGATA
GGGT
[37 nt withheld, positions 4625-4661]
AAAGAACGTGGACTCCAACGTCAAAGG
[49 nt withheld, positions 4689-4737]
T
[91 nt withheld, positions 4739-4829]
G
[124 nt withheld, positions 4831-4954]
CCCATTCGCCATTCAGGCTGCGCAACTGTTGGGAAGGGCGATCGGTGCGGGCCTCTTCGCTATTACGCCA
GTCGAGGCGGCCGCGTCGACCATAGCCAATTCAATATGGCGTATATGGACTCATGCCAATTCAATATGGT
GGATCTGGACCTGTGCCAATTCAATATGGCGTATATGGACTCGTGCCAATTCAATATGGTGGATCTGGAC
CCCAGCCAATTCAATATGGCGGACTTGGCACCATGCCAATTCAATATGGCGGACTTGGCACTGTGCCAAC
TGGGGAGGGGTCTACTTGGCACGGTGCCAAGTTTGAGGAGGGGTCTTGGCCCTGTGCCAAGTCCGCCATA
TTGAATTGGCATGGTGCCAATAATGGCGGCCATATTGGCTATATGCCAGGATCAATATATAGGCAATATC
CAATATGGCCCTATGCCAATATGGCTATTGGCCAGGTTCAATACTATGTATTGGCCCTATGCCATATAGT
ATTCCATATATGGGTTTTCCTATTGACGTAGATAGCCCCTCCCAATGGGCGGTCCCATATACCATATATG
GGGCTTCCTAATACCGCCCATAGCCACTCCCCCATTGACGTCAATGGTCTCTATATATGGTCTTTCCTAT
TGACGTCATATGGGCGGTCCTATTGACGTATATGGCGCCTCCCCCATTGACGTCAATTACGGTAAATGGC
CCGCCTGGCTCAATGCCCATTGACGTCAATAGGACCACCCACCATTGACGTCAATGGGATGGCTCATTGC
CCATTCATATCCGTTCTCACGCCCCCTATTGACGTCAATGACGGTAAATGGCCCACTTGGCAGTACATCA
ATATCTATTAATAGTAACTTGGCAAGTACATTACTATTGGAAGTACGCCAGGGTACATTGGCAGTACTCC
CATTGACGTCAATGGCGGTAAATGGCCCGCGATGGCTGCCAAGTACATCCCCATTGACGTCAATGGGGAG
GGGCAATGACGCAAATGGGCGTTCCATTGACGTAAATGGGCGGTAGGCGTGCCTAATGGGAGGTCTATAT
AAGCAATGCTCGTTTAGGGAAC
Features (pLannotate 1.2.2; 21 found; start..end, strand, type, name):
     34..67      +  protein_bind   FRT (minimal): supports FLP-mediated excision but not integration (Turan and Bode, 2011) FLP recombinase from the Saccharomyces cerevisiae 2μ plasmid
     83..799     +  CDS            mgfp5: GFP with folding enhancement mutations; mgfp5; suitable for expression in plants due to removal of a cryptic intron
    815..898     +  CDS            large T antigen (fragment): large T antigen from SV40 (simian virus 40)
    921..1055    +  polyA_signal   SV40 poly(A) signal: SV40 polyadenylation signal
   1057..1090    +  protein_bind   FRT (minimal): supports FLP-mediated excision but not integration (Turan and Bode, 2011) FLP recombinase from the Saccharomyces cerevisiae 2μ plasmid
   1121..1801    +  CDS            DsRed1: wild-type DsRed mammalian codon-optimized
   1832..1906    +  CDS            small t antigen (fragment): SV40 (simian virus 40) small t antigen
   1908..1973    +  intron         small t intron: SV40 (simian virus 40) small t antigen intron
   2020..2154    -  polyA_signal   SV40 poly(A) signal: SV40 polyadenylation signal
   2177..2260    -  CDS            large T antigen (fragment): large T antigen from SV40 (simian virus 40)
   2308..2326    -  promoter       T3 promoter: promoter for bacteriophage T3 RNA polymerase
   2371..2387    -  protein_bind   lac operator: The lac repressor binds to the lac operator to inhibit transcription in E. coli. This inhibition can be relieved by adding lactose or isopropyl-β-D-thiogalactopyranoside (IPTG). lac repressor encoded by lacI
   2395..2425    -  promoter       lac promoter: promoter for the E. coli lac operon
   2440..2461    -  protein_bind   CAP binding site: CAP binding activates transcription in the presence of cAMP. E. coli catabolite activator protein
   2474..2566    -  CDS            lacI (fragment): lac repressor; lacI; The lac repressor binds to the lac operator to inhibit transcription in E. coli. This inhibition can be relieved by adding lactose or isopropyl-β-D-thiogalactopyranoside (IPTG).
   2749..3337    -  rep_origin     ori: high-copy-number ColE1/pMB1/pBR322/pUC origin of replication
   3508..4368    -  CDS            AmpR: β-lactamase; bla; confers resistance to ampicillin, carbenicillin, and related antibiotics
   4369..4473    -  promoter       AmpR promoter: bla
   4526..4954    -  rep_origin     f1 ori (sequence partly withheld): f1 bacteriophage origin of replication; arrow indicates direction of (+) strand synthesis
   4959..5025    -  CDS            lacZα (fragment): LacZα fragment of β-galactosidase; lacZ fragment
   5042..6026    +  promoter       CMV IE94 promoter: enhancer/promoter region of simian cytomegalovirus major immediate early transcription unit IE94
