[The description below was written by a language model from this plasmid's Addgene catalogue record and pLannotate feature annotations shown in this document.]
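Description:
LCMV:GFP(FRT)DsRed is a Flp recombinase reporter plasmid built on the pCS2+ expression backbone, a vector catalogued here for mammalian expression and described in work on recombinase function in Xenopus embryos. It is maintained in E. coli as a high-copy plasmid through a ColE1/pUC-type origin and selected with ampicillin via the β-lactamase gene. An f1 phage origin, a T3 promoter, and remnants of the lac promoter/operator and lacZα region are also annotated in the backbone.

The payload is a roughly 2.2 kb colour-switch cassette driven by the simian cytomegalovirus IE94 enhancer/promoter, which, in the circular map, lies immediately upstream of the first FRT site. Two minimal FRT sites annotated on the same strand flank a GFP coding sequence (annotated as mgfp5) together with an SV40 polyadenylation signal. Downstream of the second FRT sits DsRed1, followed by SV40 small t intron sequences and a further SV40 poly(A) region. In the unrecombined state, transcription from the CMV promoter yields GFP and terminates at the first poly(A) signal, so DsRed is not expressed. When Flp recombinase is present, it excises the FRT-flanked GFP-poly(A) segment, bringing DsRed directly under promoter control. Cells therefore switch from green to red fluorescence, as the depositor's comment states. The minimal FRT sites are noted as supporting excision but not integration, which suits this one-way readout.

The construct is used to detect and visualise Flp activity in living cells or embryos, for example to test recombinase expression constructs or to mark cells in which recombination has occurred.
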