Addgene plasmid #31378: LCMV:GFP(FRT)DsRed
Depositing lab: Gerhart Ryffel. Depositing organization: Universitaetsklinikum Essen. Publication: FLP and Cre recombinase function in Xenopus embryos. Werdien D, Peiler G, Ryffel GU. Nucleic Acids Res. 2001 Jun 1. 29(11):E53-3. 10.1093/nar/29.11.e53 PubMed 11376165.
Backbone
  Vector backbone: pCS2+
  Backbone size w/o insert (bp): 4100
  Vector type: Mammalian Expression ; Flp/FRT
Growth in bacteria
  Bacterial resistance: Ampicillin, 100 μg/mL
  Growth temperature: 37°C
  Growth strain: DH5alpha
  Copy number: High Copy
Gene/Insert
  Gene/Insert name: GFP(FRT)DsRed
  Insert size (bp): 2200
  Cloning method: Restriction Enzyme; 5′ cloning site HindIII (destroyed during cloning); 3′ cloning site NotI (not destroyed)
  Sequencing primers: 5′ n/a
Terms and licenses: Academic/Nonprofit Terms; Industry Terms: Not Available to Industry
Depositor comments: Flp reporter: from green protein fluorescence to red fluorescent protein
How to cite: LCMV:GFP(FRT)DsRed was a gift from Gerhart Ryffel (Addgene plasmid # 31378 ; http://n2t.net/addgene:31378 ; RRID:Addgene_31378)
