>Addgene plasmid #31378 | LCMV:GFP(FRT)DsRed | addgene partial sequence | sequence record 37096 | DsRed1-N 5'-GTACTGGAACTGGGGGGACAG-3'
NNGNAGCAGGGGGCCGCCCTTGGTCACCTTCAGCTTCACGGTGTTGTGGCCCTCGTAGGGGCGGCCCTCG
CCCTCGCCCTCGATCTCGAACTCGTGGCCGTTCACGGTGCCCTCCATGCGCACCTTGAAGCGCATGAACT
CCTTGATGACGTTCTTGGAGGAGCGCACCATGGTGGCGACCGGTGGATCTCCTAGGCCCGGGAAGTTCCT
ATACTTTCTAGAGAATAGGAACTTCGGATCCAGACATGATAAGATACATTGATGAGTTTGGACAAACCAC
AACTAGAATGCAGTGAAAAAAATGCTTTATTTGTGAAATTTGTGATGCTATTGCTTTATTTGTAACCATT
ATAAGCTGCAATAAACAAGTTAACAACAACAATTGCATTCATTTTATGTTTCAGGTTCAGGGGGAGGTGT
GGGAGGTTTTTTAAAGCAAGTAAAACCTCTACAAATGTGGTATGGCTGATTATGATCCTCTAGAGGCTCG
AGTTATTTGTATAGTTCATCCATGCCATGTGTAATCCCAGCAGCCGTTACAAACTCAAGAAGGACCATGT
GGTCTCTCTTTTCGTTGGGATCTTTCGAAAGGGCAGATTGTGTGGACAGGTAATGGTTGTCTGGTAAAAG
GACAGGGTCATCGCCAATTGGAGTATTTTGTTGATAATGATCAGCGAGTTGCACGCCGCCGTCTTCGATG
TTGTGGCGGGTCTTGAAGTTGGCTTTGATGCCGTTCTTCTGCTTGTCGGCCATGATGTATACGTTGTGGG
AGTTGTAGTTGTATTCCAACTTGTGGCCGAGGATGTTTCCGTCCTCCTTGAAATCGATTCCCTTAAGCTC
GATCCTGTTGACGAGGGTGTCTCCCTCAAAC
